>Addgene plasmid #16261 | Tag5Amyc-GSK3b CA | addgene full sequence | sequence record 223612 | Addgene NGS Result
CGTTACATAACTTACGGTAAATGGCCCGCCTGGCTGACCGCCCAACGACCCCCGCCCATTGACGTCAATA
ATGACGTATGTTCCCATAGTAACGCCAATAGGGACTTTCCATTGACGTCAATGGGTGGAGTATTTACGGT
AAACTGCCCACTTGGCAGTACATCAAGTGTATCATATGCCAAGTACGCCCCCTATTGACGTCAATGACGG
TAAATGGCCCGCCTGGCATTATGCCCAGTACATGACCTTATGGGACTTTCCTACTTGGCAGTACATCTAC
GTATTAGTCATCGCTATTACCATGGTGATGCGGTTTTGGCAGTACATCAATGGGCGTGGATAGCGGTTTG
ACTCACGGGGATTTCCAAGTCTCCACCCCATTGACGTCAATGGGAGTTTGTTTTGGCACCAAAATCAACG
GGACTTTCCAAAATGTCGTAACAACTCCGCCCCATTGACGCAAATGGGCGGTAGGCGTGTACGGTGGGAG
GTCTATATAAGCAGAGCTGGTTTAGTGAACCGTCAGATCCGCTAGCGATTACGCCAAGCTCGAAATTAAC
CCTCACTAAAGGGAACAAAAGCTGGAGCTCCACCGCGGTGGCGGCCGCTCTAGCCCGGGCGGATCCCCCG
GGCTGCAGGAATTCGATATCGCCACCATGGCCGGCCGGCCCAGAACCACCGCCTTTGCGGAGAGCTGCAA
GCCGGTGCAGCAGCCTTCAGCTTTTGGCAGCATGAAAGTTAGCAGAGACAAGGACGGCAGCAAGGTGACA
ACAGTGGTGGCAACTCCTGGGCAGGGTCCAGACAGGCCACAAGAAGTCAGCTATACAGACACTAAAGTGA
TTGGAAATGGATCATTTGGTGTGGTATATCAAGCCAAACTTTGTGATTCAGGAGAACTGGTCGCCATCAA
GAAAGTATTGCAGGACAAGAGATTTAAGAATCGAGAGCTCCAGATCATGAGAAAGCTAGATCACTGTAAC
ATAGTCCGATTGCGTTATTTCTTCTACTCCAGTGGTGAGAAGAAAGATGAGGTCTATCTTAATCTGGTGC
TGGACTATGTTCCGGAAACAGTATACAGAGTTGCCAGACACTATAGTCGAGCCAAACAGACGCTCCCTGT
GATTTATGTCAAGTTGTATATGTATCAGCTGTTCCGAAGTTTAGCCTATATCCATTCCTTTGGAATCTGC
CATCGGGATATTAAACCGCAGAACCTCTTGTTGGATCCTGATACTGCTGTATTAAAACTCTGTGACTTTG
GAAGTGCAAAGCAGCTGGTCCGAGGAGAACCCAATGTTTCGTATATCTGTTCTCGGTACTATAGGGCACC
AGAGTTGATCTTTGGAGCCACTGATTATACCTCTAGTATAGATGTATGGTCTGCTGGCTGTGTGTTGGCT
GAGCTGTTACTAGGACAACCAATATTTCCAGGGGATAGTGGTGTGGATCAGTTGGTAGAAATAATCAAGG
TCCTGGGAACTCCAACAAGGGAGCAAATCAGAGAAATGAACCCAAACTACACAGAATTTAAATTCCCTCA
AATTAAGGCACATCCTTGGACTAAGGTCTTCCGACCCCGAACTCCACCGGAGGCAATTGCACTGTGTAGC
CGTCTGCTGGAGTATACACCAACTGCCCGACTAACACCACTGGAAGCTTGTGCACATTCATTTTTTGATG
AATTACGGGACCCAAATGTCAAACTACCAAATGGGCGAGACACACCTGCACTCTTCAACTTCACCACTCA
AGAACTGTCAAGTAATCCACCTCTGGCTACCATCCTTATTCCTCCTCATGCTCGGATTCAAGCAGCTGCT
TCAACCCCCACAAATGCCACAGCAGCGTCAGATGCTAATACTGGAGACCGTGGACAGACCAATAATGCTG
CTTCTGCATCAGCTTCCAACTCCACCCTCGAGCAGAAACTCATCTCTGAAGAGGATCTGTAGGGCCCGGT
ACCTTAATTAATTAAGGTACCAGGTAAGTGTACCCAATTCGCCCTATAGTGAGTCGTATTACAATTCACT
CGATCGCCCTTCCCAACAGTTGCGCAGCCTGAATGGCGAATGGAGATCCAATTTTTAAGTGTATAATGTG
TTAAACTACTGATTCTAATTGTTTGTGTATTTTAGATTCACAGTCCCAAGGCTCATTTCAGGCCCCTCAG
TCCTCACAGTCTGTTCATGATCATAATCAGCCATACCACATTTGTAGAGGTTTTACTTGCTTTAAAAAAC
CTCCCACACCTCCCCCTGAACCTGAAACATAAAATGAATGCAATTGTTGTTGTTAACTTGTTTATTGCAG
CTTATAATGGTTACAAATAAAGCAATAGCATCACAAATTTCACAAATAAAGCATTTTTTTCACTGCATTC
TAGTTGTGGTTTGTCCAAACTCATCAATGTATCTTAACGCGTAAATTGTAAGCGTTAATATTTTGTTAAA
ATTCGCGTTAAATTTTTGTTAAATCAGCTCATTTTTTAACCAATAGGCCGAAATCGGCAAAATCCCTTAT
AAATCAAAAGAATAGACCGAGATAGGGT
[37 nt withheld, positions 2549-2585]
AAAGAACGTGGACTCCAACGTCAAAGG
[49 nt withheld, positions 2613-2661]
T
[91 nt withheld, positions 2663-2753]
G
[124 nt withheld, positions 2755-2878]
CAGGTGGCACTTTTCGGGGAAATGTGCGCGGAACCCCTATTTGTTTATTTTTCTAAATACATTCAAATAT
GTATCCGCTCATGAGACAATAACCCTGATAAATGCTTCAATAATATTGAAAAAGGAAGAATCCTGAGGCG
GAAAGAACCAGCTGTGGAATGTGTGTCAGTTAGGGTGTGGAAAGTCCCCAGGCTCCCCAGCAGGCAGAAG
TATGCAAAGCATGCATCTCAATTAGTCAGCAACCAGGTGTGGAAAGTCCCCAGGCTCCCCAGCAGGCAGA
AGTATGCAAAGCATGCATCTCAATTAGTCAGCAACCATAGTCCCGCCCCTAACTCCGCCCATCCCGCCCC
TAACTCCGCCCAGTTCCGCCCATTCTCCGCCCCATGGCTGACTAATTTTTTTTATTTATGCAGAGGCCGA
GGCCGCCTCGGCCTCTGAGCTATTCCAGAAGTAGTGAGGAGGCTTTTTTGGAGGCCTAGGCTTTTGCAAA
GATCGATCAAGAGACAGGATGAGGATCGTTTCGCATGATTGAACAAGATGGATTGCACGCAGGTTCTCCG
GCCGCTTGGGTGGAGAGGCTATTCGGCTATGACTGGGCACAACAGACAATCGGCTGCTCTGATGCCGCCG
TGTTCCGGCTGTCAGCGCAGGGGCGCCCGGTTCTTTTTGTCAAGACCGACCTGTCCGGTGCCCTGAATGA
ACTGCAAGACGAGGCAGCGCGGCTATCGTGGCTGGCCACGACGGGCGTTCCTTGCGCAGCTGTGCTCGAC
GTTGTCACTGAAGCGGGAAGGGACTGGCTGCTATTGGGCGAAGTGCCGGGGCAGGATCTCCTGTCATCTC
ACCTTGCTCCTGCCGAGAAAGTATCCATCATGGCTGATGCAATGCGGCGGCTGCATACGCTTGATCCGGC
TACCTGCCCATTCGACCACCAAGCGAAACATCGCATCGAGCGAGCACGTACTCGGATGGAAGCCGGTCTT
GTCGATCAGGATGATCTGGACGAAGAACATCAGGGGCTCGCGCCAGCCGAACTGTTCGCCAGGCTCAAGG
CGAGCATGCCCGACGGCGAGGATCTCGTCGTGACCCATGGCGATGCCTGCTTGCCGAATATCATGGTGGA
AAATGGCCGCTTTTCTGGATTCATCGACTGTGGCCGGCTGGGTGTGGCGGACCGCTATCAGGACATAGCG
TTGGCTACCCGTGATATTGCTGAAGAACTTGGCGGCGAATGGGCTGACCGCTTCCTCGTGCTTTACGGTA
TCGCCGCTCCCGATTCGCAGCGCATCGCCTTCTATCGCCTTCTTGACGAGTTCTTCTGAGCGGGACTCTG
GGGTTCGAAATGACCGACCAAGCGACGCCCAACCTGCCATCACGAGATTTCGATTCCACCGCCGCCTTCT
ATGAAAGGTTGGGCTTCGGAATCGTTTTCCGGGACGCCGGCTGGATGATCCTCCAGCGCGGGGATCTCAT
GCTGGAGTTCTTCGCCCACCCTAGGGGGAGGCTAACTGAAACACGGAAGGAGACAATACCGGAAGGAACC
CGCGCTATGACGGCAATAAAAAGACAGAATAAAACGCACGGTGTTGGGTCGTTTGTTCATAAACGCGGGG
TTCGGTCCCAGGGCTGGCACTCTGTCGATACCCCACCGAGACCCCATTGGGGCCAATACGCCCGCGTTTC
TTCCTTTTCCCCACCCCACCCCCCAAGTTCGGGTGAAGGCCCAGGGCTCGCAGCCAACGTCGGGGCGGCA
GGCCCTGCCATAGCCTCAGGTTACTCATATATACTTTAGATTGATTTAAAACTTCATTTTTAATTTAAAA
GGATCTAGGTGAAGATCCTTTTTGATAATCTCATGACCAAAATCCCTTAACGTGAGTTTTCGTTCCACTG
AGCGTCAGACCCCGTAGAAAAGATCAAAGGATCTTCTTGAGATCCTTTTTTTCTGCGCGTAATCTGCTGC
TTGCAAACAAAAAAACCACCGCTACCAGCGGTGGTTTGTTTGCCGGATCAAGAGCTACCAACTCTTTTTC
CGAAGGTAACTGGCTTCAGCAGAGCGCAGATACCAAATACTGTTCTTCTAGTGTAGCCGTAGTTAGGCCA
CCACTTCAAGAACTCTGTAGCACCGCCTACATACCTCGCTCTGCTAATCCTGTTACCAGTGGCTGCTGCC
AGTGGCGATAAGTCGTGTCTTACCGGGTTGGACTCAAGACGATAGTTACCGGATAAGGCGCAGCGGTCGG
GCTGAACGGGGGGTTCGTGCACACAGCCCAGCTTGGAGCGAACGACCTACACCGAACTGAGATACCTACA
GCGTGAGCTATGAGAAAGCGCCACGCTTCCCGAAGGGAGAAAGGCGGACAGGTATCCGGTAAGCGGCAGG
GTCGGAACAGGAGAGCGCACGAGGGAGCTTCCAGGGGGAAACGCCTGGTATCTTTATAGTCCTGTCGGGT
TTCGCCACCTCTGACTTGAGCGTCGATTTTTGTGATGCTCGTCAGGGGGGCGGAGCCTATGGAAAAACGC
CAGCAACGCGGCCTTTTTACGGTTCCTGGCCTTTTGCTGGCCTTTTGCTCACATGTTCTTTCCTGCGTTA
TCCCCTGATTCTGTGGATAACCGTATTACCGCCATGCATTAGTTATTAATAGTAATCAATTACGGGGTCA
TTAGTTCATAGCCCATATATGGAGTTCCG
Features (pLannotate 1.2.2; 19 found; start..end, strand, type, name):
      1..304     +  enhancer       CMV enhancer: human cytomegalovirus immediate early enhancer
    305..508     +  promoter       CMV promoter: human cytomegalovirus (CMV) immediate early promoter
    554..572     +  promoter       T3 promoter: promoter for bacteriophage T3 RNA polymerase
    657..1916    +  CDS            GSK3B: GSK3B_HUMAN - Experimental evidence at protein level: Swiss-Prot protein existence level 1. Constitutively active protein kinase that acts as a negative regulator in the hormonal control of glucose homeostasis, Wnt signaling and regulation of transcription factors and microtubules, by phosphorylating and inactivating glycogen synthase (GYS1 or GYS2), EIF2B, CTNNB1/beta-catenin, APC, AXIN1, DPYSL2/CRMP2, JUN, NFATC1/NFATC, MAPT/TAU and MACF1. Requires primed phosphorylation of the majority of its substrates. In skeletal muscle, contributes to insulin regulation of glycogen synthesis by phosphor
   1920..1949    +  CDS            3xMyc (fragment): 3 tandem Myc epitope tags
   2003..2021    -  promoter       T7 promoter: promoter for bacteriophage T7 RNA polymerase
   2031..2070    +  CDS            lacZα (fragment): LacZα fragment of β-galactosidase; lacZ fragment
   2080..2135    +  intron         small t intron (fragment): SV40 (simian virus 40) small t antigen intron
   2135..2272    +  CDS            large T antigen (fragment): large T antigen from SV40 (simian virus 40)
   2295..2416    +  polyA_signal   SV40 poly(A) signal: SV40 polyadenylation signal
   2450..2878    -  rep_origin     f1 ori (sequence partly withheld): f1 bacteriophage origin of replication; arrow indicates direction of (+) strand synthesis
   2905..3007    +  promoter       AmpR promoter: bla
   3011..3368    +  promoter       SV40 promoter: SV40 enhancer and early promoter
   3403..4197    +  CDS            NeoR/KanR: aminoglycoside phosphotransferase from Tn5; aph(3')-II (or nptII); confers resistance to neomycin, kanamycin, and G418 (Geneticin®)
   4218..4370    +  CDS            ble (fragment): BLE_KLEPN - Experimental evidence at protein level: Swiss-Prot protein existence level 1. Binding protein with a strong affinity to the bleomycin family of antibiotics. Binds to CL990; an antimitotic-antibiotic compound. From Klebsiella pneumoniae.
   4429..4476    +  polyA_signal   HSV TK poly(A) signal: herpes simplex virus thymidine kinase polyadenylation signal (Cole and Stacy, 1985)
   4567..4583    -  polyA_signal   bGH poly(A) signal (fragment): bovine growth hormone polyadenylation signal
   4805..5393    +  rep_origin     ori: high-copy-number ColE1/pMB1/pBR322/pUC origin of replication
   5508..5567    +  enhancer       CMV enhancer (fragment): human cytomegalovirus immediate early enhancer
