[The description below was written by a language model from this plasmid's Addgene catalogue record, the feature table of its GenBank file and pLannotate feature annotations shown in this document.]
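Description:
Tag5Amyc-GSK3b CA is a mammalian expression plasmid built on the Stratagene pCMV-Tag 5A backbone that encodes a constitutively active form of human glycogen synthase kinase 3 beta (GSK3B). The coding sequence was inserted between the EcoRV and XhoI sites, both of which remain intact, and is transcribed from the human cytomegalovirus immediate early enhancer and promoter, with an SV40 polyadenylation signal downstream. The insert is fused at its C terminus to a backbone-encoded Myc epitope, which allows detection or immunoprecipitation of the expressed kinase. The activating change is S9A, which removes the serine whose phosphorylation normally inhibits GSK3 beta. The depositor also notes an S2A substitution in the sequence that is said not to affect function. T3 and T7 phage promoters flank the cloning region, and a partial GenBank record covering only the 5′ end of the insert region annotates the T3 promoter and a Kozak consensus ahead of the start codon.

The plasmid replicates at high copy in E. coli through a ColE1/pUC-type origin and also carries an f1 origin for single-stranded DNA production. A single Tn5 aminoglycoside phosphotransferase gene serves both hosts: a bacterial bla-type promoter drives kanamycin resistance in bacteria, while the adjacent SV40 early promoter and an HSV TK polyadenylation signal allow G418 selection of stably transfected mammalian cells. The full sequence record is about 5.6 kb. The associated publication concerns GSK-3 beta-mediated phosphorylation of Snail in epithelial-mesenchymal transition, consistent with use of this construct to supply unrestrained kinase activity in cultured cells.
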