Addgene plasmid #16261: Tag5Amyc-GSK3b CA
Depositing lab: Mien-Chie Hung. Depositing organization: University of Texas MD Anderson Cancer Center. Publication: Dual regulation of Snail by GSK-3beta-mediated phosphorylation in control of epithelial-mesenchymal transition. Zhou BP, Deng J, Xia W, Xu J, Li YM, Gunduz M, Hung MC. Nat Cell Biol. 2004 Oct . 6(10):931-40. 10.1038/ncb1173 PubMed 15448698.
Backbone
  Vector backbone: pCMV-Tag 5A
  Backbone manufacturer: Stratagene
  Backbone size w/o insert (bp): 4300
  Vector type: Mammalian Expression
  Selectable markers: Neomycin (select with G418)
Growth in bacteria
  Bacterial resistance: Kanamycin, 50 μg/mL
  Growth temperature: 37°C
  Growth strain: DH5alpha
  Copy number: High Copy
Gene/Insert
  Gene/Insert name: GSK3 beta
  Species: H. sapiens (human)
  Mutation: Constitutively active: S9A
  Entrez Gene: GSK3B
  Tag / fusion protein: Myc (C terminal on backbone)
  Cloning method: Restriction Enzyme; 5′ cloning site EcoRV (not destroyed); 3′ cloning site XhoI (not destroyed)
  Sequencing primers: 5′ T3
Terms and licenses: Academic/Nonprofit Terms; Industry Terms: Not Available to Industry
Depositor comments: S2A in the sequence does not affect function
How to cite: Tag5Amyc-GSK3b CA was a gift from Mien-Chie Hung (Addgene plasmid # 16261 ; http://n2t.net/addgene:16261 ; RRID:Addgene_16261)
