LOCUS       Exported 958 bp ds-DNA linear SYN 20-MAY-2021
DEFINITION  synthetic linear DNA
ACCESSION   .
VERSION     .
KEYWORDS    Tag5Amyc-GSK3b CA
SOURCE      synthetic DNA construct
  ORGANISM  synthetic DNA construct
REFERENCE   1 (bases 1 to 958)
  AUTHORS   Zhou BP, Deng J, Xia W, Xu J, Li YM, Gunduz M, Hung MC
  TITLE     Dual regulation of Snail by GSK-3beta-mediated phosphorylation in
            control of epithelial-mesenchymal transition.
  JOURNAL   Nat Cell Biol. 2004 Oct . 6(10):931-40.
  PUBMED    15448698
REFERENCE   2 (bases 1 to 958)
  AUTHORS   .
  TITLE     Direct Submission
  JOURNAL   Exported May 20, 2021 from SnapGene Server 1.1.58
            http://www.snapgene.com
FEATURES             Location/Qualifiers
     source          1..958
                     /organism="synthetic DNA construct"
                     /mol_type="other DNA"
     promoter        40..58
                     /label=T3 promoter
                     /note="promoter for bacteriophage T3 RNA polymerase"
     regulatory      137..146
                     /regulatory_class="other"
                     /note="vertebrate consensus sequence for strong initiation
                     of translation (Kozak, 1987)"
ORIGIN
        1 gtgaaccgtc agatccgcta gcgattacgc caagctcgaa attaaccctc actaaaggga
       61 acaaaagctg gagctccacc gcggtggcgg ccgctctagc ccgggcggat cccccgggct
      121 gcaggaattc gatatcgcca ccatggccgg ccggcccaga accaccgcct ttgcggagag
      181 ctgcaagccg gtgcagcagc cttcagcttt tggcagcatg aaagttagca gagacaagga
      241 cggcagcaag gtgacaacag tggtggcaac tcctgggcag ggtccagaca ggccacaaga
      301 agtcagctat acagacacta aagtgattgg aaatggatca tttggtgtgg tatatcaagc
      361 caaactttgt gattcaggag aactggtcgc catcaagaaa gtattgcagg acaagagatt
      421 taagaatcga gagctccaga tcatgagaaa gctagatcac tgtaacatag tccgattgcg
      481 ttatttcttc tactccagtg gtgagaagaa agatgaggtc tatcttaatc tggtgctgga
      541 ctatgttccg gaaacagtat acagagttgc cagacactat agtcgagcca aacagacgct
      601 ccctgtgatt tatgtcaagt tgtatatgta tcagctgttc cgaagtttag cctatatcca
      661 ttcctttgga atctgccatc gggatattaa accgcagaac ctcttgttgg atcctgatac
      721 tgctgtatta aaactctgtg actttggaag tgcaaagcag ctggtccgag gagaacccaa
      781 tgtttcgtat atctgttctc ggtactatag ggcaccagag ttgatctttg gagccactga
      841 ttatacctct agtatagatg tatggtctgc tggctgtgtg ttggctgagc tgttactagg
      901 acaaccaata tttccagggg atagtggtgt ggatcagttg gtagaaataa tcaaggtc
//
